>Addgene plasmid #222599 | Lenti-dCas9-TurboID-blast | addgene full sequence | sequence record 440259 | Addgene NGS Result
GAGAGAGAAATTCACCAAGAGACCCATCCTGATTCAGAGACTGCATTTGAAATCAAATCATCAGTTCCGA
AAAAGAAACGCAAAGTTTGTACAGGCAGTGGAGAGGGCAGAGGAAGTCTGCTAACATGCGGTGACGTCGA
GGAGAATCCTGGCCCAATGGCCAAGCCTTTGTCTCAAGAAGAATCCACCCTCATTGAAAGAGCAACGGCT
ACAATCAACAGCATCCCCATCTCTGAAGACTACAGCGTCGCCAGCGCAGCTCTCTCTAGCGACGGCCGCA
TCTTCACTGGTGTCAATGTATATCATTTTACTGGGGGACCTTGTGCAGAACTCGTGGTGCTGGGCACTGC
TGCTGCTGCGGCAGCTGGCAACCTGACTTGTATCGTCGCGATCGGAAATGAGAACAGGGGCATCTTGAGC
CCCTGCGGACGGTGCCGACAGGTGCTTCTCGATCTGAATCCTGGGATCAAAGCCATAGTGAAGGACAGTG
ATGGACAGCCGACGGCAGTTGGGATTCGTGAATTGCTGCCCTCTGGTTATGTGTGGGAGGGCTAAGAATT
CGATATCAAGCTTATCGGTAATCAACCTCTGGATTACAAAATTTGTGAAAGATTGACTGGTATTCTTAAC
TATGTTGCTCCTTTTACGCTATGTGGATACGCTGCTTTAATGCCTTTGTATCATGCTATTGCTTCCCGTA
TGGCTTTCATTTTCTCCTCCTTGTATAAATCCTGGTTGCTGTCTCTTTATGAGGAGTTGTGGCCCGTTGT
CAGGCAACGTGGCGTGGTGTGCACTGTGTTTGCTGACGCAACCCCCACTGGTTGGGGCATTGCCACCACC
TGTCAGCTCCTTTCCGGGACTTTCGCTTTCCCCCTCCCTATTGCCACGGCGGAACTCATCGCCGCCTGCC
TTGCCCGCTGCTGGACAGGGGCTCGGCTGTTGGGCACTGACAATTCCGTGGTGTTGTCGGGGAAATCATC
GTCCTTTCCTTGGCTGCTCGCCTGTGTTGCCACCTGGATTCTGCGCGGGACGTCCTTCTGCTACGTCCCT
TCGGCCCTCAATCCAGCGGACCTTCCTTCCCGCGGCCTGCTGCCGGCTCTGCGGCCTCTTCCGCGTCTTC
GCCTTCGCCCTCAGACGAGTCGGATCTCCCTTTGGGCCGCCTCCCCGCATCGATACCGTCGACCTCGAGA
CCTAGAAAAACATGGAGCAATCACAAGTAGCAATACAGCAGCTACCAATGCTGATTGTGCCTGGCTAGAA
GCACAAGAGGAGGAGGAGGTGGGTTTTCCAGTCACACCTCAGGTACCTTTAAGACCAATGACTTACAAGG
CAGCTGTAGATCTTAGCCACTTTTTAAAAGAAAAGGGGGGACTGGAAGGGCTAATTCACTCCCAACGAAG
ACAAGATATCCTTGATCTGTGGATCTACCACACACAAGGCTACTTCCCTGATTGGCAGAACTACACACCA
GGGCCAGGGATCAGATATCCACTGACCTTTGGATGGTGCTACAAGCTAGTACCAGTTGAGCAAGAGAAGG
TAGAAGAAGCCAATGAAGGAGAGAACACCCGCTTGTTACACCCTGTGAGCCTGCATGGGATGGATGACCC
GGAGAGAGAAGTATTAGAGTGGAGGTTTGACAGCCGCCTAGCATTTCATCACATGGCCCGAGAGCTGCAT
CCGGACTGTACTGGGTCTCTCTGGTTAGACCAGATCTGAGCCTGGGAGCTCTCTGGCTAACTAGGGAACC
CACTGCTTAAGCCTCAATAAAGCTTGCCTTGAGTGCTTCAAGTAGTGTGTGCCCGTCTGTTGTGTGACTC
TGGTAACTAGAGATCCCTCAGACCCTTTTAGTCAGTGTGGAAAATCTCTAGCAGGGCCCGTTTAAACCCG
CTGATCAGCCTCGACTGTGCCTTCTAGTTGCCAGCCATCTGTTGTTTGCCCCTCCCCCGTGCCTTCCTTG
ACCCTGGAAGGTGCCACTCCCACTGTCCTTTCCTAATAAAATGAGGAAATTGCATCGCATTGTCTGAGTA
GGTGTCATTCTATTCTGGGGGGTGGGGTGGGGCAGGACAGCAAGGGGGAGGATTGGGAAGACAATAGCAG
GCATGCTGGGGATGCGGTGGGCTCTATGGCTTCTGAGGCGGAAAGAACCAGCTGGGGCTCTAGGGGGTAT
CCCC
[124 nt withheld, positions 2175-2298]
C
[91 nt withheld, positions 2300-2390]
A
[49 nt withheld, positions 2392-2440]
CCTTTGACGTTGGAGTCCACGTTCTTTAATAGTGGACTCTTGTTCCAAACTGGAACAACACTCAACCCTA
TCTCGGTCTATTCTTTTGATTTATAAGGGATTTTGCCGATTTCGGCCTATTGGTTAAAAAATGAGCTGAT
TTAACAAAAATTTAACGCGAATTAATTCTGTGGAATGTGTGTCAGTTAGGGTGTGGAAAGTCCCCAGGCT
CCCCAGCAGGCAGAAGTATGCAAAGCATGCATCTCAATTAGTCAGCAACCAGGTGTGGAAAGTCCCCAGG
CTCCCCAGCAGGCAGAAGTATGCAAAGCATGCATCTCAATTAGTCAGCAACCATAGTCCCGCCCCTAACT
CCGCCCATCCCGCCCCTAACTCCGCCCAGTTCCGCCCATTCTCCGCCCCATGGCTGACTAATTTTTTTTA
TTTATGCAGAGGCCGAGGCCGCCTCTGCCTCTGAGCTATTCCAGAAGTAGTGAGGAGGCTTTTTTGGAGG
CCTAGGCTTTTGCAAAAAGCTCCCGGGAGCTTGTATATCCATTTTCGGATCTGATCAGCACGTGTTGACA
ATTAATCATCGGCATAGTATATCGGCATAGTATAATACGACAAGGTGAGGAACTAAACCATGGCCAAGTT
GACCAGTGCCGTTCCGGTGCTCACCGCGCGCGACGTCGCCGGAGCGGTCGAGTTCTGGACCGACCGGCTC
GGGTTCTCCCGGGACTTCGTGGAGGACGACTTCGCCGGTGTGGTCCGGGACGACGTGACCCTGTTCATCA
GCGCGGTCCAGGACCAGGTGGTGCCGGACAACACCCTGGCCTGGGTGTGGGTGCGCGGCCTGGACGAGCT
GTACGCCGAGTGGTCGGAGGTCGTGTCCACGAACTTCCGGGACGCCTCCGGGCCGGCCATGACCGAGATC
GGCGAGCAGCCGTGGGGGCGGGAGTTCGCCCTGCGCGACCCGGCCGGCAACTGCGTGCACTTCGTGGCCG
AGGAGCAGGACTGACACGTGCTACGAGATTTCGATTCCACCGCCGCCTTCTATGAAAGGTTGGGCTTCGG
AATCGTTTTCCGGGACGCCGGCTGGATGATCCTCCAGCGCGGGGATCTCATGCTGGAGTTCTTCGCCCAC
CCCAACTTGTTTATTGCAGCTTATAATGGTTACAAATAAAGCAATAGCATCACAAATTTCACAAATAAAG
CATTTTTTTCACTGCATTCTAGTTGTGGTTTGTCCAAACTCATCAATGTATCTTATCATGTCTGTATACC
GTCGACCTCTAGCTAGAGCTTGGCGTAATCATGGTCATAGCTGTTTCCTGTGTGAAATTGTTATCCGCTC
ACAATTCCACACAACATACGAGCCGGAAGCATAAAGTGTAAAGCCTGGGGTGCCTAATGAGTGAGCTAAC
TCACATTAATTGCGTTGCGCTCACTGCCCGCTTTCCAGTCGGGAAACCTGTCGTGCCAGCTGCATTAATG
AATCGGCCAACGCGCGGGGAGAGGCGGTTTGCGTATTGGGCGCTCTTCCGCTTCCTCGCTCACTGACTCG
CTGCGCTCGGTCGTTCGGCTGCGGCGAGCGGTATCAGCTCACTCAAAGGCGGTAATACGGTTATCCACAG
AATCAGGGGATAACGCAGGAAAGAACATGTGAGCAAAAGGCCAGCAAAAGGCCAGGAACCGTAAAAAGGC
CGCGTTGCTGGCGTTTTTCCATAGGCTCCGCCCCCCTGACGAGCATCACAAAAATCGACGCTCAAGTCAG
AGGTGGCGAAACCCGACAGGACTATAAAGATACCAGGCGTTTCCCCCTGGAAGCTCCCTCGTGCGCTCTC
CTGTTCCGACCCTGCCGCTTACCGGATACCTGTCCGCCTTTCTCCCTTCGGGAAGCGTGGCGCTTTCTCA
TAGCTCACGCTGTAGGTATCTCAGTTCGGTGTAGGTCGTTCGCTCCAAGCTGGGCTGTGTGCACGAACCC
CCCGTTCAGCCCGACCGCTGCGCCTTATCCGGTAACTATCGTCTTGAGTCCAACCCGGTAAGACACGACT
TATCGCCACTGGCAGCAGCCACTGGTAACAGGATTAGCAGAGCGAGGTATGTAGGCGGTGCTACAGAGTT
CTTGAAGTGGTGGCCTAACTACGGCTACACTAGAAGAACAGTATTTGGTATCTGCGCTCTGCTGAAGCCA
GTTACCTTCGGAAAAAGAGTTGGTAGCTCTTGATCCGGCAAACAAACCACCGCTGGTAGCGGTGGTTTTT
TTGTTTGCAAGCAGCAGATTACGCGCAGAAAAAAAGGATCTCAAGAAGATCCTTTGATCTTTTCTACGGG
GTCTGACGCTCAGTGGAACGAAAACTCACGTTAAGGGATTTTGGTCATGAGATTATCAAAAAGGATCTTC
ACCTAGATCCTTTTAAATTAAAAATGAAGTTTTAAATCAATCTAAAGTATATATGAGTAAACTTGGTCTG
ACAGTTACCAATGCTTAATCAGTGAGGCACCTATCTCAGCGATCTGTCTATTTCGTTCATCCATAGTTGC
CTGACTCCCCGTCGTGTAGATAACTACGATACGGGAGGGCTTACCATCTGGCCCCAGTGCTGCAATGATA
CCGCGAGACCCACGCTCACCGGCTCCAGATTTATCAGCAATAAACCAGCCAGCCGGAAGGGCCGAGCGCA
GAAGTGGTCCTGCAACTTTATCCGCCTCCATCCAGTCTATTAATTGTTGCCGGGAAGCTAGAGTAAGTAG
TTCGCCAGTTAATAGTTTGCGCAACGTTGTTGCCATTGCTACAGGCATCGTGGTGTCACGCTCGTCGTTT
GGTATGGCTTCATTCAGCTCCGGTTCCCAACGATCAAGGCGAGTTACATGATCCCCCATGTTGTGCAAAA
AAGCGGTTAGCTCCTTCGGTCCTCCGATCGTTGTCAGAAGTAAGTTGGCCGCAGTGTTATCACTCATGGT
TATGGCAGCACTGCATAATTCTCTTACTGTCATGCCATCCGTAAGATGCTTTTCTGTGACTGGTGAGTAC
TCAACCAAGTCATTCTGAGAATAGTGTATGCGGCGACCGAGTTGCTCTTGCCCGGCGTCAATACGGGATA
ATACCGCGCCACATAGCAGAACTTTAAAAGTGCTCATCATTGGAAAACGTTCTTCGGGGCGAAAACTCTC
AAGGATCTTACCGCTGTTGAGATCCAGTTCGATGTAACCCACTCGTGCACCCAACTGATCTTCAGCATCT
TTTACTTTCACCAGCGTTTCTGGGTGAGCAAAAACAGGAAGGCAAAATGCCGCAAAAAAGGGAATAAGGG
CGACACGGAAATGTTGAATACTCATACTCTTCCTTTTTCAATATTATTGAAGCATTTATCAGGGTTATTG
TCTCATGAGCGGATACATATTTGAATGTATTTAGAAAAATAAACAAATAGGGGTTCCGCGCACATTTCCC
CGAAAAGTGCCACCTGACGTCGACGGATCGGGAGATCTCCCGATCCCCTATGGTGCACTCTCAGTACAAT
CTGCTCTGATGCCGCATAGTTAAGCCAGTATCTGCTCCCTGCTTGTGTGTTGGAGGTCGCTGAGTAGTGC
GCGAGCAAAATTTAAGCTACAACAAGGCAAGGCTTGACCGACAATTGCATGAAGAATCTGCTTAGGGTTA
GGCGTTTTGCGCTGCTTCGCGATGTACGGGCCAGATATACGCGTTGACATTGATTATTGACTAGTTATTA
ATAGTAATCAATTACGGGGTCATTAGTTCATAGCCCATATATGGAGTTCCGCGTTACATAACTTACGGTA
AATGGCCCGCCTGGCTGACCGCCCAACGACCCCCGCCCATTGACGTCAATAATGACGTATGTTCCCATAG
TAACGCCAATAGGGACTTTCCATTGACGTCAATGGGTGGAGTATTTACGGTAAACTGCCCACTTGGCAGT
ACATCAAGTGTATCATATGCCAAGTACGCCCCCTATTGACGTCAATGACGGTAAATGGCCCGCCTGGCAT
TATGCCCAGTACATGACCTTATGGGACTTTCCTACTTGGCAGTACATCTACGTATTAGTCATCGCTATTA
CCATGGTGATGCGGTTTTGGCAGTACATCAATGGGCGTGGATAGCGGTTTGACTCACGGGGATTTCCAAG
TCTCCACCCCATTGACGTCAATGGGAGTTTGTTTTGGCACCAAAATCAACGGGACTTTCCAAAATGTCGT
AACAACTCCGCCCCATTGACGCAAATGGGCGGTAGGCGTGTACGGTGGGAGGTCTATATAAGCAGCGCGT
TTTGCCTGTACTGGGTCTCTCTGGTTAGACCAGATCTGAGCCTGGGAGCTCTCTGGCTAACTAGGGAACC
CACTGCTTAAGCCTCAATAAAGCTTGCCTTGAGTGCTTCAAGTAGTGTGTGCCCGTCTGTTGTGTGACTC
TGGTAACTAGAGATCCCTCAGACCCTTTTAGTCAGTGTGGAAAATCTCTAGCAGTGGCGCCCGAACAGGG
ACTTGAAAGCGAAAGGGAAACCAGAGGAGCTCTCTCGACGCAGGACTCGGCTTGCTGAAGCGCGCACGGC
AAGAGGCGAGGGGCGGCGACTGGTGAGTACGCCAAAAATTTTGACTAGCGGAGGCTAGAAGGAGAGAGAT
GGGTGCGAGAGCGTCAGTATTAAGCGGGGGAGAATTAGATCGCGATGGGAAAAAATTCGGTTAAGGCCAG
GGGGAAAGAAAAAATATAAATTAAAACATATAGTATGGGCAAGCAGGGAGCTAGAACGATTCGCAGTTAA
TCCTGGCCTGTTAGAAACATCAGAAGGCTGTAGACAAATACTGGGACAGCTACAACCATCCCTTCAGACA
GGATCAGAAGAACTTAGATCATTATATAATACAGTAGCAACCCTCTATTGTGTGCATCAAAGGATAGAGA
TAAAAGACACCAAGGAAGCTTTAGACAAGATAGAGGAAGAGCAAAACAAAAGTAAGACCACCGCACAGCA
AGCGGCCGCTGATCTTCAGACCTGGAGGAGGAGATATGAGGGACAATTGGAGAAGTGAATTATATAAATA
TAAAGTAGTAAAAATTGAACCATTAGGAGTAGCACCCACCAAGGCAAAGAGAAGAGTGGTGCAGAGAGAA
AAAAGAGCAGTGGGAATAGGAGCTTTGTTCCTTGGGTTCTTGGGAGCAGCAGGAAGCACTATGGGCGCAG
CGTCAATGACGCTGACGGTACAGGCCAGACAATTATTGTCTGGTATAGTGCAGCAGCAGAACAATTTGCT
GAGGGCTATTGAGGCGCAACAGCATCTGTTGCAACTCACAGTCTGGGGCATCAAGCAGCTCCAGGCAAGA
ATCCTGGCTGTGGAAAGATACCTAAAGGATCAACAGCTCCTGGGGATTTGGGGTTGCTCTGGAAAACTCA
TTTGCACCACTGCTGTGCCTTGGAATGCTAGTTGGAGTAATAAATCTCTGGAACAGATTTGGAATCACAC
GACCTGGATGGAGTGGGACAGAGAAATTAACAATTACACAAGCTTAATACACTCCTTAATTGAAGAATCG
CAAAACCAGCAAGAAAAGAATGAACAAGAATTATTGGAATTAGATAAATGGGCAAGTTTGTGGAATTGGT
TTAACATAACAAATTGGCTGTGGTATATAAAATTATTCATAATGATAGTAGGAGGCTTGGTAGGTTTAAG
AATAGTTTTTGCTGTACTTTCTATAGTGAATAGAGTTAGGCAGGGATATTCACCATTATCGTTTCAGACC
CACCTCCCAACCCCGAGGGGACCCGACAGGCCCGAAGGAATAGAAGAAGAAGGTGGAGAGAGAGACAGAG
ACAGATCCATTCGATTAGTGAACGGATCGGCACTGCGTGCGCCAATTCTGCAGACAAATGGCAGTATTCA
TCCACAATTTTAAAAGAAAAGGGGGGATTGGGGGGTACAGTGCAGGGGAAAGAATAGTAGACATAATAGC
AACAGACATACAAACTAAAGAATTACAAAAACAAATTACAAAAATTCAAAATTTTCGGGTTTATTACAGG
GACAGCAGAGATCCAGTTTGGTTAATTAGCTAGCTGCAAAGATGGATAAAGTTTTAAACAGAGAGGAATC
TTTGCAGCTAATGGACCTTCTAGGTCTTGAAAGGAGTGGGAATTGGCTCCGGTGCCCGTCAGTGGGCAGA
GCGCACATCGCCCACAGTCCCCGAGAAGTTGGGGGGAGGGGTCGGCAATTGAACCGGTGCCTAGAGAAGG
TGGCGCGGGGTAAACTGGGAAAGTGATGTCGTGTACTGGCTCCGCCTTTTTCCCGAGGGTGGGGGAGAAC
CGTATATAAGTGCAGTAGTCGCCGTGAACGTTCTTTTTCGCAACGGGTTTGCCGCCAGAACACAGGTAAG
TGCCGTGTGTGGTTCCCGCGGGCCTGGCCTCTTTACGGGTTATGGCCCTTGCGTGCCTTGAATTACTTCC
ACCTGGCTGCAGTACGTGATTCTTGATCCCGAGCTTCGGGTTGGAAGTGGGTGGGAGAGTTCGAGGCCTT
GCGCTTAAGGAGCCCCTTCGCCTCGTGCTTGAGTTGAGGCCTGGCCTGGGCGCTGGGGCCGCCGCGTGCG
AATCTGGTGGCACCTTCGCGCCTGTCTCGCTGCTTTCGATAAGTCTCTAGCCATTTAAAATTTTTGATGA
CCTGCTGCGACGCTTTTTTTCTGGCAAGATAGTCTTGTAAATGCGGGCCAAGATCTGCACACTGGTATTT
CGGTTTTTGGGGCCGCGGGCGGCGACGGGGCCCGTGCGTCCCAGCGCACATGTTCGGCGAGGCGGGGCCT
GCGAGCGCGGCCACCGAGAATCGGACGGGGGTAGTCTCAAGCTGGCCGGCCTGCTCTGGTGCCTGGCCTC
GCGCCGCCGTGTATCGCCCCGCCCTGGGCGGCAAGGCTGGCCCGGTCGGCACCAGTTGCGTGAGCGGAAA
GATGGCCGCTTCCCGGCCCTGCTGCAGGGAGCTCAAAATGGAGGACGCGGCGCTCGGGAGAGCGGGCGGG
TGAGTCACCCACACAAAGGAAAAGGGCCTTTCCGTCCTCAGCCGTCGCTTCATGTGACTCCACGGAGTAC
CGGGCGCCGTCCAGGCACCTCGATTAGTTCTCGAGCTTTTGGAGTACGTCGTCTTTAGGTTGGGGGGAGG
GGTTTTATGCGATGGAGTTTCCCCACACTGAGTGGGTGGAGACTGAAGTTAGGCCAGCTTGGCACTTGAT
GTAATTCTCCTTGGAATTTGCCCTTTTTGAGTTTGGATCTTGGTTCATTCTCAAGCCTCAGACAGTGGTT
CAAAGTTTTTTTCTTCCATTTCAGGTGTCGTGACGTACGGCCACCATGAAAAGGCCGGCGGCCACGAAAA
AGGCCGGCCAGGCAAAAAAGAAAAAGGACAAGAAGTACAGCATCGGCCTGGCCATCGGCACCAACTCTGT
GGGCTGGGCCGTGATCACCGACGAGTACAAGGTGCCCAGCAAGAAATTCAAGGTGCTGGGCAACACCGAC
CGGCACAGCATCAAGAAGAACCTGATCGGAGCCCTGCTGTTCGACAGCGGCGAAACAGCCGAGGCCACCC
GGCTGAAGAGAACCGCCAGAAGAAGATACACCAGACGGAAGAACCGGATCTGCTATCTGCAAGAGATCTT
CAGCAACGAGATGGCCAAGGTGGACGACAGCTTCTTCCACAGACTGGAAGAGTCCTTCCTGGTGGAAGAG
GATAAGAAGCACGAGCGGCACCCCATCTTCGGCAACATCGTGGACGAGGTGGCCTACCACGAGAAGTACC
CCACCATCTACCACCTGAGAAAGAAACTGGTGGACAGCACCGACAAGGCCGACCTGCGGCTGATCTATCT
GGCCCTGGCCCACATGATCAAGTTCCGGGGCCACTTCCTGATCGAGGGCGACCTGAACCCCGACAACAGC
GACGTGGACAAGCTGTTCATCCAGCTGGTGCAGACCTACAACCAGCTGTTCGAGGAAAACCCCATCAACG
CCAGCGGCGTGGACGCCAAGGCCATCCTGTCTGCCAGACTGAGCAAGAGCAGACGGCTGGAAAATCTGAT
CGCCCAGCTGCCCGGCGAGAAGAAGAATGGCCTGTTCGGCAACCTGATTGCCCTGAGCCTGGGCCTGACC
CCCAACTTCAAGAGCAACTTCGACCTGGCCGAGGATGCCAAACTGCAGCTGAGCAAGGACACCTACGACG
ACGACCTGGACAACCTGCTGGCCCAGATCGGCGACCAGTACGCCGACCTGTTTCTGGCCGCCAAGAACCT
GTCCGACGCCATCCTGCTGAGCGACATCCTGAGAGTGAACACCGAGATCACCAAGGCCCCCCTGAGCGCC
TCTATGATCAAGAGATACGACGAGCACCACCAGGACCTGACCCTGCTGAAAGCTCTCGTGCGGCAGCAGC
TGCCTGAGAAGTACAAAGAGATTTTCTTCGACCAGAGCAAGAACGGCTACGCCGGCTACATTGACGGCGG
AGCCAGCCAGGAAGAGTTCTACAAGTTCATCAAGCCCATCCTGGAAAAGATGGACGGCACCGAGGAACTG
CTCGTGAAGCTGAACAGAGAGGACCTGCTGCGGAAGCAGCGGACCTTCGACAACGGCAGCATCCCCCACC
AGATCCACCTGGGAGAGCTGCACGCCATTCTGCGGCGGCAGGAAGATTTTTACCCATTCCTGAAGGACAA
CCGGGAAAAGATCGAGAAGATCCTGACCTTCCGCATCCCCTACTACGTGGGCCCTCTGGCCAGGGGAAAC
AGCAGATTCGCCTGGATGACCAGAAAGAGCGAGGAAACCATCACCCCCTGGAACTTCGAGGAAGTGGTGG
ACAAGGGCGCTTCCGCCCAGAGCTTCATCGAGCGGATGACCAACTTCGATAAGAACCTGCCCAACGAGAA
GGTGCTGCCCAAGCACAGCCTGCTGTACGAGTACTTCACCGTGTATAACGAGCTGACCAAAGTGAAATAC
GTGACCGAGGGAATGAGAAAGCCCGCCTTCCTGAGCGGCGAGCAGAAAAAGGCCATCGTGGACCTGCTGT
TCAAGACCAACCGGAAAGTGACCGTGAAGCAGCTGAAAGAGGACTACTTCAAGAAAATCGAGTGCTTCGA
CTCCGTGGAAATCTCCGGCGTGGAAGATCGGTTCAACGCCTCCCTGGGCACATACCACGATCTGCTGAAA
ATTATCAAGGACAAGGACTTCCTGGACAATGAGGAAAACGAGGACATTCTGGAAGATATCGTGCTGACCC
TGACACTGTTTGAGGACAGAGAGATGATCGAGGAACGGCTGAAAACCTATGCCCACCTGTTCGACGACAA
AGTGATGAAGCAGCTGAAGCGGCGGAGATACACCGGCTGGGGCAGGCTGAGCCGGAAGCTGATCAACGGC
ATCCGGGACAAGCAGTCCGGCAAGACAATCCTGGATTTCCTGAAGTCCGACGGCTTCGCCAACAGAAACT
TCATGCAGCTGATCCACGACGACAGCCTGACCTTTAAAGAGGACATCCAGAAAGCCCAGGTGTCCGGCCA
GGGCGATAGCCTGCACGAGCACATTGCCAATCTGGCCGGCAGCCCCGCCATTAAGAAGGGCATCCTGCAG
ACAGTGAAGGTGGTGGACGAGCTCGTGAAAGTGATGGGCCGGCACAAGCCCGAGAACATCGTGATCGAAA
TGGCCAGAGAGAACCAGACCACCCAGAAGGGACAGAAGAACAGCCGCGAGAGAATGAAGCGGATCGAAGA
GGGCATCAAAGAGCTGGGCAGCCAGATCCTGAAAGAACACCCCGTGGAAAACACCCAGCTGCAGAACGAG
AAGCTGTACCTGTACTACCTGCAGAATGGGCGGGATATGTACGTGGACCAGGAACTGGACATCAACCGGC
TGTCCGACTACGATGTGGACCACATCGTGCCTCAGAGCTTTCTGAAGGACGACTCCATCGACAACAAGGT
GCTGACCAGAAGCGACAAGGCCCGGGGCAAGAGCGACAACGTGCCCTCCGAAGAGGTCGTGAAGAAGATG
AAGAACTACTGGCGGCAGCTGCTGAACGCCAAGCTGATTACCCAGAGAAAGTTCGACAATCTGACCAAGG
CCGAGAGAGGCGGCCTGAGCGAACTGGATAAGGCCGGCTTCATCAAGAGACAGCTGGTGGAAACCCGGCA
GATCACAAAGCACGTGGCACAGATCCTGGACTCCCGGATGAACACTAAGTACGACGAGAATGACAAGCTG
ATCCGGGAAGTGAAAGTGATCACCCTGAAGTCCAAGCTGGTGTCCGATTTCCGGAAGGATTTCCAGTTTT
ACAAAGTGCGCGAGATCAACAACTACCACCACGCCCACGACGCCTACCTGAACGCCGTCGTGGGAACCGC
CCTGATCAAAAAGTACCCTAAGCTGGAAAGCGAGTTCGTGTACGGCGACTACAAGGTGTACGACGTGCGG
AAGATGATCGCCAAGAGCGAGCAGGAAATCGGCAAGGCTACCGCCAAGTACTTCTTCTACAGCAACATCA
TGAACTTTTTCAAGACCGAGATTACCCTGGCCAACGGCGAGATCCGGAAGCGGCCTCTGATCGAGACAAA
CGGCGAAACCGGGGAGATCGTGTGGGATAAGGGCCGGGATTTTGCCACCGTGCGGAAAGTGCTGAGCATG
CCCCAAGTGAATATCGTGAAAAAGACCGAGGTGCAGACAGGCGGCTTCAGCAAAGAGTCTATCCTGCCCA
AGAGGAACAGCGATAAGCTGATCGCCAGAAAGAAGGACTGGGACCCTAAGAAGTACGGCGGCTTCGACAG
CCCCACCGTGGCCTATTCTGTGCTGGTGGTGGCCAAAGTGGAAAAGGGCAAGTCCAAGAAACTGAAGAGT
GTGAAAGAGCTGCTGGGGATCACCATCATGGAAAGAAGCAGCTTCGAGAAGAATCCCATCGACTTTCTGG
AAGCCAAGGGCTACAAAGAAGTGAAAAAGGACCTGATCATCAAGCTGCCTAAGTACTCCCTGTTCGAGCT
GGAAAACGGCCGGAAGAGAATGCTGGCCTCTGCCGGCGAACTGCAGAAGGGAAACGAACTGGCCCTGCCC
TCCAAATATGTGAACTTCCTGTACCTGGCCAGCCACTATGAGAAGCTGAAGGGCTCCCCCGAGGATAATG
AGCAGAAACAGCTGTTTGTGGAACAGCACAAGCACTACCTGGACGAGATCATCGAGCAGATCAGCGAGTT
CTCCAAGAGAGTGATCCTGGCCGACGCTAATCTGGACAAAGTGCTGTCCGCCTACAACAAGCACCGGGAT
AAGCCCATCAGAGAGCAGGCCGAGAATATCATCCACCTGTTTACCCTGACCAATCTGGGAGCCCCTGCCG
CCTTCAAGTACTTTGACACCACCATCGACCGGAAGAGGTACACCAGCACCAAAGAGGTGCTGGACGCCAC
CCTGATCCACCAGAGCATCACCGGCCTGTACGAGACACGGATCGACCTGTCTCAGCTGGGAGGCGACAGC
GCTGGAGGAGGTGGAAGCGGAGGAGGAGGAAGCGGAGGAGGAGGTAGCGGACCTAAGAAAAAGAGGAAGG
TGGCGGCCGCTGGATCCGATGCTAAGTCACTGACTGCCTGGTCCAAAGACAATACTGTGCCTCTGAAGCT
GATCGCTCTCCTGGCTAATGGCGAGTTCCATAGTGGCGAACAGCTGGGAGAAACCCTGGGCATGTCCAGG
GCCGCTATCAACAAGCACATTCAGACTCTGCGCGACTGGGGCGTGGACGTGTTCACCGTGCCCGGAAAGG
GCTACTCTCTGCCCGAGCCTATCCCGCTGCTGAACGCTAAACAGATTCTGGGACAGCTGGACGGCGGGAG
CGTGGCAGTCCTGCCTGTGGTCGACTCCACCAATCAGTACCTGCTGGATCGAATCGGCGAGCTGAAGAGT
GGGGATGCTTGCATTGCAGAATATCAGCAGGCAGGGAGAGGAAGCAGAGGGAGGAAATGGTTCTCTCCTT
TTGGAGCTAACCTGTACCTGAGTATGTTTTGGCGCCTGAAGCGGGGACCAGCAGCAATCGGCCTGGGCCC
GGTCATCGGAATTGTCATGGCAGAAGCGCTGCGAAAGCTGGGAGCAGACAAGGTGCGAGTCAAATGGCCC
AATGACCTGTATCTGCAGGATAGAAAGCTGGCAGGCATCCTGGTGGAGCTGGCCGGAATAACAGGCGATG
CTGCACAGATCGTCATTGGCGCCGGGATTAACGTGGCTATGAGGCGCGTGGAGGAAAGCGTGGTCAATCA
GGGCTGGATCACACTGCAGGAAGCAGGGATTAACCTGGACAGGAATACTCTGGCCGCTACGCTGATCCGA
GAGCTGCGGGCAGCCCTGGAACTGTTCGAGCAGGAAGGCCTGGCTCCATATCTGCCACGGTGGGAGAAGC
TGGATAACTTCATCAATAGACCCGTGAAGCTGATCATTGGGGACAAAGAGATTTTCGGGATTAGCCGGGG
GATTGATAAACAGGGAGCCCTGCTGCTGGAACAGGACGGAGTTATCAAACCCTGGATGGGCGGAGAAATC
AGTCTGCGGTCTGCCGAAAAG
Features (pLannotate 1.2.2; 35 found; start..end, strand, type, name):
      1..66      +  CDS            ZNF10 (fragment): ZNF10_HUMAN - Also known as KOX1. Experimental evidence at protein level: Swiss-Prot protein existence level 1. May be involved in transcriptional regulation. From Homo sapiens (Human).
    157..555     +  CDS            BSD: blasticidin S deaminase; Aspergillus terreus BSD; confers resistance to blasticidin
    556..577     +  misc_feature   MCS (fragment): pBluescript multiple cloning site
    580..1168    +  misc_feature   WPRE: woodchuck hepatitis virus posttranscriptional regulatory element
   1105..1686    +  CDS            nef (fragment): NEF_HV1H2 - Experimental evidence at protein level: Swiss-Prot protein existence level 1. Extracellular Nef protein targets CD4(+) T-lymphocytes for apoptosis by interacting with CXCR4 surface receptors. From Human immunodeficiency virus type 1 group M subtype B (isolate HXB2) (HIV-1).
   1693..1873    +  LTR            5' LTR (truncated): truncated 5' long terminal repeat (LTR) from HIV-1
   1905..2129    +  polyA_signal   bGH poly(A) signal: bovine growth hormone polyadenylation signal
   2133..2154    +  promoter       SV40 promoter (fragment): SV40 enhancer and early promoter
   2175..2603    +  rep_origin     f1 ori (sequence partly withheld): f1 bacteriophage origin of replication; arrow indicates direction of (+) strand synthesis
   2617..2946    +  promoter       SV40 promoter: SV40 enhancer and early promoter
   2994..3041    +  promoter       EM7 promoter: synthetic bacterial promoter&nbsp
   3060..3434    +  CDS            BleoR: antibiotic-binding protein; Sh ble from Streptoalloteichus hindustanus; confers resistance to bleomycin, phleomycin, and Zeocin™
   3444..3569    +  CDS            ble (fragment): BLE_KLEPN - Experimental evidence at protein level: Swiss-Prot protein existence level 1. Binding protein with a strong affinity to the bleomycin family of antibiotics. Binds to CL990; an antimitotic-antibiotic compound. From Klebsiella pneumoniae.
   3564..3685    +  polyA_signal   SV40 poly(A) signal: SV40 polyadenylation signal
   3756..3778    -  protein_bind   lac operator (fragment): The lac repressor binds to the lac operator to inhibit transcription in E. coli. This inhibition can be relieved by adding lactose or isopropyl-β-D-thiogalactopyranoside (IPTG). lac repressor encoded by lacI
   3782..3812    -  promoter       lac promoter: promoter for the E. coli lac operon
   3827..3848    -  protein_bind   CAP binding site: CAP binding activates transcription in the presence of cAMP. E. coli catabolite activator protein
   3861..3953    -  CDS            lacI (fragment): lac repressor; lacI; The lac repressor binds to the lac operator to inhibit transcription in E. coli. This inhibition can be relieved by adding lactose or isopropyl-β-D-thiogalactopyranoside (IPTG).
   4136..4724    -  rep_origin     ori: high-copy-number ColE1/pMB1/pBR322/pUC origin of replication
   4895..5755    -  CDS            AmpR: β-lactamase; bla; confers resistance to ampicillin, carbenicillin, and related antibiotics
   5756..5860    -  promoter       AmpR promoter: bla
   5919..5971    -  misc_feature   bom (fragment): basis of mobility region from pBR322
   6126..6505    +  enhancer       CMV enhancer: human cytomegalovirus immediate early enhancer
   6506..6705    +  promoter       CMV promoter: human cytomegalovirus (CMV) immediate early promoter
   6723..6903    +  LTR            5' LTR (truncated): truncated 5' long terminal repeat (LTR) from HIV-1
   6950..7075    +  misc_feature   HIV-1 Ψ: packaging signal of human immunodeficiency virus type 1
   7059..7422    +  CDS            HIV-1 gag (fragment): gag protein from human immunodeficiency virus 1; gag
   7568..7801    +  misc_feature   RRE: The Rev response element (RRE) of HIV-1 allows for Rev-dependent mRNA export from the nucleus to the cytoplasm.
   8178..8278    +  CDS            Rev (fragment): human immunodeficiency virus 1 (HIV-1) Rev protein; rev; enhances nuclear export of unspliced and incompletely spliced viral mRNAs
   8328..8445    +  misc_feature   cPPT/CTS: central polypurine tract and central termination sequence of HIV-1
   8502..8568    +  CDS            small t antigen (fragment): SV40 (simian virus 40) small t antigen
   8575..9753    +  promoter       EF-1α promoter: strong constitutive promoter for human elongation factor EF-1α
   9769..9816    +  CDS            nucleoplasmin NLS: bipartite nuclear localization signal from nucleoplasmin
   9816..13917   +  CDS            dCas9 (fragment): catalytically dead mutant of the Cas9 endonuclease from the Streptococcus pyogenes Type II CRISPR/Cas system RNA-guided DNA-binding protein that lacks endonuclease activity due to the D10A mutation in the RuvC catalytic domain and the N863A mutation in the HNH catalytic domain
  14035..14991   +  CDS            TurboID: mutant of the E. coli biotin ligase BioID engineered for improved catalytic efficiency (Branon et al., 2018)
