[The description below was written by a language model from this plasmid's Addgene catalogue record and pLannotate feature annotations shown in this document.]
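Description:
Lenti-dCas9-TurboID-blast is an HIV-1-based lentiviral transfer plasmid of about 15 kb, derived from Lenti-dCas9-KRAB-blast by replacing the KRAB repressor domain with the TurboID biotin ligase. In bacteria it is maintained through a high-copy ColE1/pUC-type origin and selected with ampicillin (AmpR); an f1 origin is also present. The backbone additionally carries an SV40/EM7-driven BleoR (Zeocin resistance) cassette outside the viral genome, although the catalogue lists only blasticidin as the mammalian marker. The viral portion begins with a CMV enhancer/promoter fused to a truncated 5' LTR, followed by the Ψ packaging signal with a gag fragment, the RRE for Rev-dependent export, and the cPPT/CTS. It ends with a WPRE, a truncated 3' LTR and a downstream bGH polyadenylation signal.

The payload is driven by the constitutive EF-1α promoter. It opens with a nucleoplasmin bipartite NLS, followed by catalytically dead S. pyogenes Cas9, which binds DNA under guide RNA direction without cutting it. dCas9 is fused at its C-terminus to TurboID, an engineered E. coli biotin ligase with high catalytic efficiency. A short residual ZNF10/KOX1 (KRAB) fragment is annotated just after TurboID, apparently a remnant of the parent construct. The blasticidin S deaminase gene lies downstream, allowing selection of transduced cells. The feature table does not annotate how it is linked to the fusion, and no guide RNA cassette is annotated, so guides would presumably be supplied separately. The stated purpose is expression of the dCas9-TurboID fusion for proximity labeling, that is, biotinylation of proteins near a genomic locus targeted by dCas9.
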