Addgene plasmid #222599: Lenti-dCas9-TurboID-blast
Purpose: Express fussed dCas9-TurboID for proximity labeling
Depositing lab: Yarui Diao. Depositing organization: Duke University. Publication: Crosstalk between RNA m(6)A and DNA methylation regulates transposable element chromatin activation and cell fate in human pluripotent stem cells. Sun T, Xu Y, Xiang Y, Ou J, Soderblom EJ, Diao Y. Nat Genet. 2023 Aug;55(8):1324-1335. doi: 10.1038/s41588-023-01452-5. Epub 2023 Jul 20. PubMed 37474847.
Backbone
  Vector backbone: Lenti-dCas9-KRAB-blast
  Modifications to backbone: Replace KRAB with TurboID
  Vector type: Lentiviral
  Selectable markers: Blasticidin
Growth in bacteria
  Bacterial resistance: Ampicillin, 100 μg/mL
  Growth temperature: 30°C
  Growth strain: NEB Stable
  Copy number: Unknown
Gene/Insert
  Gene/Insert name: dCas9-TurboID
  Insert size (bp): 5175
  Promoter: EF-1α
  Cloning method: Gibson Cloning
  Sequencing primers: 5′ gtcgtgacgtacggccaccatg
Terms and licenses: Academic/Nonprofit Terms; Industry Terms: Not Available to Industry
How to cite: Lenti-dCas9-TurboID-blast was a gift from Yarui Diao (Addgene plasmid # 222599 ; http://n2t.net/addgene:222599 ; RRID:Addgene_222599)
